>Addgene plasmid #96999 | pMGF173 | addgene full sequence | sequence record 190537 | Addgene NGS Result
CCTCTGACTTGAGCGTCGATTTTTGTGATGCTCGTCAGGGGGGCGGAGCCTATGGAAAAACGCCAGCAAC
GCGGCCTTTTTACGGTTCCTGGCCTTTTGCTGGCCTTTTGCTCACATGTTCTTTCCTGCGTTATCCCCTG
ATTCTGTGGATAACCGTATTACCGCCTTTGAGTGAGCTGATACCGCTCGCCGCAGCCGAACGACCGAGCG
CAGCGAGTCAGTGAGCGAGGAAGCGGAAGAGCGCCCAATACGCAAACCGCCTCTCCCCGCGCGTTGGCCG
ATTCATTAATGCAGCTGGCACGACAGGTTTCCCGACTGGAAAGCGGGCAGTGAGCGCAACGCAATTAATG
TGAGTTAGCTCACTCATTAGGCACCCCAGGCTTTACACTTTATGCTTCCGGCTCGTATGTTGTGTGGAAT
TGTGAGCGGATAACAATTTCACACAGGAAACAGCTATGACCATGATTACGCCAAGCTTGCATGCCTGCAG
GTCGATCGACTCTAGAGGATCAGAAAATTATCGCCATAAAAGACAGAATAAGTCATCAGCGGTTGTTTCA
TTTCCTATATTTTTTTTTTATTTTTTTATTTTTTAATAAGGGAAAATTTAACGTCTAAGGATACAGAAGA
TTGTTAGCACATTAAAGTAATAAAGGCTTAAGTAGTAAGTGCCTTAGCATGTTATTGTATTTCAAAGGAC
ATAATCTAAAATAATAACAATATCATTTCTCACAAGTTATTCAATTTTCTTTTTTTTTCTAATAATATCA
AGAATGTATTATTTGTTTGACATAAGTCAACTAATTTATTTAATATGCTGGATTAATCTTGCAGACATGT
AAATTAACAAGTTTTAGTCAAATAACGTTGAAGTTTCAATGAACTCAAATAATTTCTCTTTTTTTTTATA
TAACCATAATCTGATTTATATTTTCCGCAGGGATCAACTGAAGTTATGACATTTGGATTGGATCACTTAT
AACCTTGGTCGCCAAATAATACAAAAATCAGCGTTATAAAACAAAGAAGGTTTTTGTTAAGAAATTAATC
CTCTTTCTTGATAAGAAAGTTGAACCGAAATTGCAGATACTGATATATGAAAATAATACCCACAATTTTG
GGAATAGCGCAAGCCTCAATTTAAACAATAGGTGAGGACACATGATAATGACCTCAATGATTGTTAGAAG
AAAAGAGCCTCATTACAAAATCGAAAAATGAATGGTTGGGTACAAGTTTCCAAAACATGGTAAAGTGGAC
TTTGCGTATGAGACGTAAATAGAAAAAAACACTTGTTATATGTTTTCTAGAATTATTGTTGTCTCTTTAT
GGTTGGATGATGCAAAATAGTAATTTCGGTTAGTTGCTGTAAAACACCACGAGACAAATAGATATGGATA
TTTATTAAATCAGGAAAAACGTAACTCTCGGCTACTGGATGGTTCAGTCACCCAACGATTACTGGGGAGA
GAAAACAGGGCAAAAGCAAAGCTTAAAGGAATCCGATTGTCATTCGGCAATGTGCAGCGAAACTAAAAAC
CGGATAATGGACCTGTTAATCGAAACATTGAAGATATATAAAGGAAGAGGAATCCTGGCATATCATCAAT
TGAATAAGTTGAATTAATTATTTCAATCTCATTCTCACTTTCTGACTTATAGTCGCTTTGTTAAAGCTAG
CGTCGACAGGCCTGGATCCGGATATCAACAAGTTTGTACAAAAAAGCATGAGTCCAAAGAAGAAGAGAAA
AGTCGAAGACCCACGCAGTAAAGGAGAAGAACTTTTCACTGGAGTTGTCCCAATTCTTGTTGAATTAGAT
GGTGATGTTAATGGGCACAAATTTTCTGTCAGTGGAGAGGGTGAAGGTGATGCAACATACGGAAAACTTA
CCCTTAAATTTATTTGCACTACTGGAAAACTACCTGTTCCATGGCCAACACTTGTCACTACTTTCTCTTA
TGGTGTTCAATGCTTTTCAAGATACCCAGATCATATGAAACGGCATGACTTTTTCAAGAGTGCCATGCCC
GAAGGTTATGTACAGGAAAGAACTATATTTTTCAAAGATGACGGGAACTACAAGACACGTGCTGAAGTCA
AGTTTGAAGGTGATACCCTTGTTAATAGAATCGAGTTAAAAGGTATTGATTTTAAAGAAGATGGAAACAT
TCTTGGACACAAATTGGAATACAACTATAACTCACACAATGTATACATCATGGCAGACAAACAAAAGAAT
GGAATCAAAGTTAACTTCAAAATTAGACACAACATTGAAGATGGAAGCGTTCAACTAGCAGACCATTATC
AACAAAATACTCCAATTGGCGATGGCCCTGTCCTTTTACCAGACAACCATTACCTGTCCACACAATCTGC
CCTTTCGAAAGATCCCAACGAAAAGAGAGACCACATGGTCCTTCTTGAGTTTGTAACAGCTGCTGGGATT
ACACATGGCATGGATGAACTATACAAAAGATCCGGAGCTTGGCTGTTGCCCGTCTCACTGGTGAAAAGAA
AAACCACCCTGGCGCCCAATACGCAAACCGCCTCTCCCCGCGCGTTGGCCGATTCATTAATGCAGCTGGC
ACGACAGGTTTCCCGACTTAATCGCCTTGCAGCACATCCCCCTTTCGCCAGCTGGCGTAATAGCGAAGAG
GCCCGCACCGATCGCCCTTCCCAACAGTTGCGCAGCCTGAATGGCGAATGGCGCTTTGCCTGGTTTCCGG
CACCAGAAGCGGTGCCGGAAAGCTGGCTGGAGTGCGATCTTCCTGAGGCCGATACTGTCGTCGTCCCCTC
AAACTGGCAGATGCACGGTTACGATGCGCCCATCTACACCAACGTGACCTATCCCATTACGGTCAATCCG
CCGTTTGTTCCCACGGAGAATCCGACGGGTTGTTACTCGCTCACATTTAATGTTGATGAAAGCTGGCTAC
AGGAAGGCCAGACGCGAATTATTTTTGATGGCGTTAACTCGGCGTTTCATCTGTGGTGCAACGGGCGCTG
GGTCGGTTACGGCCAGGACAGTCGTTTGCCGTCTGAATTTGACCTGAGCGCATTTTTACGCGCCGGAGAA
AACCGCCTCGCGGTGATGGTGCTGCGCTGGAGTGACGGCAGTTATCTGGAAGATCAGGATATGTGGCGGA
TGAGCGGCATTTTCCGTGACGTCTCGTTGCTGCATAAACCGACTACACAAATCAGCGATTTCCATGTTGC
CACTCGCTTTAATGATGATTTCAGCCGCGCTGTACTGGAGGCTGAAGTTCAGATGTGCGGCGAGTTGCGT
GACTACCTACGGGTAACAGTTTCTTTATGGCAGGGTGAAACGCAGGTCGCCAGCGGCACCGCGCCTTTCG
GCGGTGAAATTATCGATGAGCGTGGTGGTTATGCCGATCGCGTCACACTACGTCTGAACGTCGAAAACCC
GAAACTGTGGAGCGCCGAAATCCCGAATCTCTATCGTGCGGTGGTTGAACTGCACACCGCCGACGGCACG
CTGATTGAAGCAGAAGCCTGCGATGTCGGTTTCCGCGAGGTGCGGATTGAAAATGGTCTGCTGCTGCTGA
ACGGCAAGCCGTTGCTGATTCGAGGCGTTAACCGTCACGAGCATCATCCTCTGCATGGTCAGGTCATGGA
TGAGCAGACGATGGTGCAGGATATCCTGCTGATGAAGCAGAACAACTTTAACGCCGTGCGCTGTTCGCAT
TATCCGAACCATCCGCTGTGGTACACGCTGTGCGACCGCTACGGCCTGTATGTGGTGGATGAAGCCAATA
TTGAAACCCACGGCATGGTGCCAATGAATCGTCTGACCGATGATCCGCGCTGGCTACCGGCGATGAGCGA
ACGCGTAACGCGAATGGTGCAGCGCGATCGTAATCACCCGAGTGTGATCATCTGGTCGCTGGGGAATGAA
TCAGGCCACGGCGCTAATCACGACGCGCTGTATCGCTGGATCAAATCTGTCGATCCTTCCCGCCCGGTGC
AGTATGAAGGCGGCGGAGCCGACACCACGGCCACCGATATTATTTGCCCGATGTACGCGCGCGTGGATGA
AGACCAGCCCTTCCCGGCTGTGCCGAAATGGTCCATCAAAAAATGGCTTTCGCTACCTGGAGAGACGCGC
CCGCTGATCCTTTGCGAATACGCCCACGCGATGGGTAACAGTCTTGGCGGTTTCGCTAAATACTGGCAGG
CGTTTCGTCAGTATCCCCGTTTACAGGGCGGCTTCGTCTGGGACTGGGTGGATCAGTCGCTGATTAAATA
TGATGAAAACGGCAACCCGTGGTCGGCTTACGGCGGTGATTTTGGCGATACGCCGAACGATCGCCAGTTC
TGTATGAACGGTCTGGTCTTTGCCGACCGCACGCCGCATCCAGCGCTGACGGAAGCAAAACACCAGCAGC
AGTTTTTCCAGTTCCGTTTATCCGGGCAAACCATCGAAGTGACCAGCGAATACCTGTTCCGTCATAGCGA
TAACGAGCTCCTGCACTGGATGGTGGCGCTGGATGGTAAGCCGCTGGCAAGCGGTGAAGTGCCTCTGGAT
GTCGCTCCACAAGGTAAACAGTTGATTGAACTGCCTGAACTACCGCAGCCGGAGAGCGCCGGGCAACTCT
GGCTCACAGTACGCGTAGTGCAACCGAACGCGACCGCATGGTCAGAAGCCGGGCACATCAGCGCCTGGCA
GCAGTGGCGTCTGGCGGAAAACCTCAGTGTGACGCTCCCCGCCGCGTCCCACGCCATCCCGCATCTGACC
ACCAGCGAAATGGATTTTTGCATCGAGCTGGGTAATAAGCGTTGGCAATTTAACCGCCAGTCAGGCTTTC
TTTCACAGATGTGGATTGGCGATAAAAAACAACTGCTGACGCCGCTGCGCGATCAGTTCACCCGTGCACC
GCTGGATAACGACATTGGCGTAAGTGAAGCGACCCGCATTGACCCTAACGCCTGGGTCGAACGCTGGAAG
GCGGCGGGCCATTACCAGGCCGAAGCAGCGTTGTTGCAGTGCACGGCAGATACACTTGCTGATGCGGTGC
TGATTACGACCGCTCACGCGTGGCAGCATCAGGGGAAAACCTTATTTATCAGCCGGAAAACCTACCGGAT
TGATGGTAGTGGTCAAATGGCGATTACCGTTGATGTTGAAGTGGCGAGCGATACACCGCATCCGGCGCGG
ATTGGCCTGAACTGCCAGCTGGCGCAGGTAGCAGAGCGGGTAAACTGGCTCGGATTAGGGCCGCAAGAAA
ACTATCCCGACCGCCTTACTGCCGCCTGTTTTGACCGCTGGGATCTGCCATTGTCAGACATGTATACCCC
GTACGTCTTCCCGAGCGAAAACGGTCTGCGCTGCGGGACGCGCGAATTGAATTATGGCCCACACCAGTGG
CGCGGCGACTTCCAGTTCAACATCAGCCGCTACAGTCAACAGCAACTGATGGAAACCAGCCATCGCCATC
TGCTGCACGCGGAAGAAGGCACATGGCTGAATATCGACGGTTTCCATATGGGGATTGGTGGCGACGACTC
CTGGAGCCCGTCAGTATCGGCGGAATTACAGCTGAGCGCCGGTCGCTACCATTACCAGTTGGTCTGGTGT
CAAAAATAAACTTCTAAATAAGCGAATTTCTTATGATTTATGATTTTTATTATTAAATAAGTTATAAAAA
AAATAAGTGTATACAAATTTTAAAGTGACTCTTAGGTTTTAAAACGAAAATTCTTATTCTTGAGTAACTC
TTTCCTGTAGGTCAGGTTGCTTTCTCAGGTATAGTATGAGGTCGCTCTTATTGACCACACCTCTACCGGC
AGATCCGCTAGGGATAACAGGGTAATATACTAGTAAGATGATTCTTTTATCGTCGATAACGATGAGGATG
TAGACGATTATGATGAGAGTGATTAGCTTCTAAAATTTGGTGTTTTCAAACGCTATTTACAGTACAATCT
GAAAAAATTGGATGAACATTGTAAATGGTAGGATACGAGTTCCAATTAATGTATTTTTTAAGTATTACAC
TTAGCTTATTAATTTTATATATACATTCTACCTCTGTGGGTTTAAAGACAACTCGTACACATACTCAAAT
TATTTATGAACATTATAATGCATATTCGTACTGTCTATTAAACATTTTTTTGACATTAAAAATTTCGTTT
ACTAACGTAGAAAGCGCTGATAATTGAGGCTACTATTTTAATATCTAGAAACAAAGATTCATTAATTAAT
TAAGTAAGCTCCAGGATACTTGTATATTTCGTTAAAAAAGCGCAATTTCAACAATTCCTATGAACATCCA
TGATTTCATCACAAAATCAAACATATCAGGATTTAACGTGAATTATTTGCTTTCTTGTGATTTTCATCTG
ATTTCTGGTCATTTACGTTACTGTAAACAAGCTTTTTAAAAAAAGGATTTTTTACGCAATATTATCGATA
TCCCAATCTGTAGTATAAAAAGTGCAACAGTGTTGAGTTTCCCGAAACCAGGCATTTTTGCGGTAGGGTC
TGAAACTTTCACGAAACCATTTCACAACAAAACTTCTTCAACAACATGTGTGCAAAGAAAATCGTCGTCT
TACCAGGAGACCATATTGGCCCTGAAATTGTTGCTTCTGCCTTGGAGGTTTTGAAAGTCGTTGAGAAGAA
GCGACCTGAGTTAAAACTCGAGTTTGAAGAACACAAGATTGGAGGTGCCTCTATTGATGCCTATGGAACC
CCTTTGACTGACGAGACTGTGAAGGCTTGTTTGGAAGCTGACGGTGTTCTTTTGGGTGCCGTTGGTGGTC
CTGAATGGACCAACCCCAATTGTCGTCCTGAGCAAGGTTTATTGAAGCTTCGTAAGAGTATGGGTGTTTG
GGCCAACCTTCGACCTTGCAACTTTGCCAGCAAGTCTTTAGTCAAGTACAGCCCTTTGAAGCCTGAAATC
GTTGAAGGTGTCGATTTTTGTGTTGTACGAGAACTTACTGGAGGTTGTTACTTTGGTGAGCGCACTGAGG
ACAACGGATCGGGTTATGCTATGGACACTTGGCCTTACAGTTTGGAAGAAGTTTCTCGTATTGCTCGTTT
GGCGGCCGCTTAGCTGAAACTTCCAACCCTCCTGCTCCCGTCACATTACTCGACAAAGCTAATGTTTTGG
CAACTTCTCGTCTTTGGCGCAAGACTGTAGCTAAGATTTTTAAGGAGGAATATCCTCACCTTACCTTAAA
AAACCAGCTCATTGACTCCGCAGCCATGCTTTTGGTCAAGAGCCCTCGTACACTTAACGGTGTTGTTTTG
ACTGACAACTTGTTTGGTGACATTATTTCAGATGAGGCTTCTGTCATTCCTGGTAGCTTGGGCCTTTTGC
CTTCTGCCTCCCTTTCCGGTGTGGTAGGAAAATCAGAAGAAAAGGTTCATTGTTTGGTTGAGCCCATTCA
CGGTAGCGCTCCCGAGCTCGAATTCACTGGCCGTCGTTTTACAACGTCGTGACTGGGAAAACCCTGGCGT
TACCCAACTTAATCGCCTTGCAGCACATCCCCCTTTCGCCAGCTGGCGTAATAGCGAAGAGGCCCGCACC
GATCGCCCTTCCCAACAGTTGCGCAGCCTGAATGGCGAATGGCGCCTGATGCGGTATTTTCTCCTTACGC
ATCTGTGCGGTATTTCACACCGCATA
[95 nt withheld, positions 7657-7751]
T
[46 nt withheld, positions 7753-7798]
C
[141 nt withheld, positions 7800-7940]
CCTTTGACGTTGGAGTCCACGTTCTTT
[37 nt withheld, positions 7968-8004]
ACTCTATCTCGGGCTATTCTTTTGATTTATAAGGGATTTTGCCGATTTCGGTCTATTGGTTAAAAAATGA
GCTGATTTAACAAAAATTTAACGCGAATTTTAACAAAATATTAACGTTTACAATTTTATGGTGCACTCTC
AGTACAATCTGCTCTGATGCCGCATAGTTAAGCCAGCCCCGACACCCGCCAACACCCGCTGACGCGCCCT
GACGGGCTTGTCTGCTCCCGGCATCCGCTTACAGACAAGCTGTGACCGTCTCCGGGAGCTGCATGTGTCA
GAGGTTTTCACCGTCATCACCGAAACGCGCGAGACGAAAGGGCCTCGTGATACGCCTATTTTTATAGGTT
AATGTCATGATAATAATGGTTTCTTAGACGTCAGGTGGCACTTTTCGGGGAAATGTGCGCGGAACCCCTA
TTTGTTTATTTTTCTAAATACATTCAAATATGTATCCGCTCATGAGACAATAACCCTGATAAATGCTTCA
ATAATATTGAAAAAGGAAGAGTATGAGTATTCAACATTTCCGTGTCGCCCTTATTCCCTTTTTTGCGGCA
TTTTGCCTTCCTGTTTTTGCTCACCCAGAAACGCTGGTGAAAGTAAAAGATGCTGAAGATCAGTTGGGTG
CACGAGTGGGTTACATCGAACTGGATCTCAACAGCGGTAAGATCCTTGAGAGTTTTCGCCCCGAAGAACG
TTTTCCAATGATGAGCACTTTTAAAGTTCTGCTATGTGGCGCGGTATTATCCCGTATTGACGCCGGGCAA
GAGCAACTCGGTCGCCGCATACACTATTCTCAGAATGACTTGGTTGAGTACTCACCAGTCACAGAAAAGC
ATCTTACGGATGGCATGACAGTAAGAGAATTATGCAGTGCTGCCATAACCATGAGTGATAACACTGCGGC
CAACTTACTTCTGACAACGATCGGAGGACCGAAGGAGCTAACCGCTTTTTTGCACAACATGGGGGATCAT
GTAACTCGCCTTGATCGTTGGGAACCGGAGCTGAATGAAGCCATACCAAACGACGAGCGTGACACCACGA
TGCCTGTAGCAATGGCAACAACGTTGCGCAAACTATTAACTGGCGAACTACTTACTCTAGCTTCCCGGCA
ACAATTAATAGACTGGATGGAGGCGGATAAAGTTGCAGGACCACTTCTGCGCTCGGCCCTTCCGGCTGGC
TGGTTTATTGCTGATAAATCTGGAGCCGGTGAGCGTGGGTCTCGCGGTATCATTGCAGCACTGGGGCCAG
ATGGTAAGCCCTCCCGTATCGTAGTTATCTACACGACGGGGAGTCAGGCAACTATGGATGAACGAAATAG
ACAGATCGCTGAGATAGGTGCCTCACTGATTAAGCATTGGTAACTGTCAGACCAAGTTTACTCATATATA
CTTTAGATTGATTTAAAACTTCATTTTTAATTTAAAAGGATCTAGGTGAAGATCCTTTTTGATAATCTCA
TGACCAAAATCCCTTAACGTGAGTTTTCGTTCCACTGAGCGTCAGACCCCGTAGAAAAGATCAAAGGATC
TTCTTGAGATCCTTTTTTTCTGCGCGTAATCTGCTGCTTGCAAACAAAAAAACCACCGCTACCAGCGGTG
GTTTGTTTGCCGGATCAAGAGCTACCAACTCTTTTTCCGAAGGTAACTGGCTTCAGCAGAGCGCAGATAC
CAAATACTGTTCTTCTAGTGTAGCCGTAGTTAGGCCACCACTTCAAGAACTCTGTAGCACCGCCTACATA
CCTCGCTCTGCTAATCCTGTTACCAGTGGCTGCTGCCAGTGGCGATAAGTCGTGTCTTACCGGGTTGGAC
TCAAGACGATAGTTACCGGATAAGGCGCAGCGGTCGGGCTGAACGGGGGGTTCGTGCACACAGCCCAGCT
TGGAGCGAACGACCTACACCGAACTGAGATACCTACAGCGTGAGCTATGAGAAAGCGCCACGCTTCCCGA
AGGGAGAAAGGCGGACAGGTATCCGGTAAGCGGCAGGGTCGGAACAGGAGAGCGCACGAGGGAGCTTCCA
GGGGGAAACGCCTGGTATCTTTATAGTCCTGTCGGGTTTCGCCA
Features (pLannotate 1.2.2; 21 found; start..end, strand, type, name):
    241..333     +  CDS            lacI (fragment): lac repressor; lacI; The lac repressor binds to the lac operator to inhibit transcription in E. coli. This inhibition can be relieved by adding lactose or isopropyl-β-D-thiogalactopyranoside (IPTG).
    346..367     +  protein_bind   CAP binding site: CAP binding activates transcription in the presence of cAMP. E. coli catabolite activator protein
    382..412     +  promoter       lac promoter: promoter for the E. coli lac operon
    420..436     +  protein_bind   lac operator: The lac repressor binds to the lac operator to inhibit transcription in E. coli. This inhibition can be relieved by adding lactose or isopropyl-β-D-thiogalactopyranoside (IPTG). lac repressor encoded by lacI
    473..495     -  misc_feature   MCS (fragment): pUC18/19 multiple cloning site
    521..1675    +  promoter       nmt1 promoter: wild-type nmt1 promoter from Schizosaccharomyces pombe, conferring strong thiamine-repressible expression
   1709..1728    +  protein_bind   attB1: mutant version of attB; core recombination site for the Gateway® BP reaction BP Clonase™
   1767..2477    +  CDS            Q80R: Q80R is a fluorescent protein, derived from Aequorea victoria.
   2492..2608    +  CDS            lacI (fragment): lac repressor; lacI; The lac repressor binds to the lac operator to inhibit transcription in E. coli. This inhibition can be relieved by adding lactose or isopropyl-β-D-thiogalactopyranoside (IPTG).
   2606..5609    +  CDS            lacZ (fragment): β-galactosidase; lacZ
   5622..5809    +  terminator     ADH1 terminator: S. cerevisiae ADH1; transcription terminator for the S. cerevisiae alcohol dehydrogenase 1 (ADH1) gene
   6556..7077    +  CDS            leu1 (fragment): LEU3_SCHPO - Experimental evidence at protein level: Swiss-Prot protein existence level 1. Catalyzes the oxidation of 3-carboxy-2-hydroxy-4- methylpentanoate (3-isopropylmalate) to 3-carboxy-4-methyl-2- oxopentanoate. The product decarboxylates to 4-methyl-2 oxopentanoate. From Schizosaccharomyces pombe (strain 972 / ATCC 24843) (Fission yeast).
   7080..7439    +  CDS            leu1 (fragment): LEU3_SCHPO - Experimental evidence at protein level: Swiss-Prot protein existence level 1. Catalyzes the oxidation of 3-carboxy-2-hydroxy-4- methylpentanoate (3-isopropylmalate) to 3-carboxy-4-methyl-2- oxopentanoate. The product decarboxylates to 4-methyl-2 oxopentanoate. From Schizosaccharomyces pombe (strain 972 / ATCC 24843) (Fission yeast).
   7442..7599    +  CDS            lacZα (fragment): LacZα fragment of β-galactosidase; lacZ fragment
   7605..7656    -  misc_feature   bom (fragment): basis of mobility region from pBR322
   7675..8130    +  rep_origin     f1 ori (sequence partly withheld): f1 bacteriophage origin of replication; arrow indicates direction of (+) strand synthesis
   8131..8180    -  misc_feature   bom (fragment): basis of mobility region from pBR322
   8282..8317    -  CDS            rop (fragment): Rop protein, which maintains plasmids at low copy number; rop
   8412..8516    +  promoter       AmpR promoter: bla
   8517..9377    +  CDS            AmpR: β-lactamase; bla; confers resistance to ampicillin, carbenicillin, and related antibiotics
   9548..58      +  rep_origin     ori (across the origin): high-copy-number ColE1/pMB1/pBR322/pUC origin of replication
