[The description below was written by a language model from this plasmid's Addgene catalogue record and pLannotate feature annotations shown in this document.]
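Description:
pMGF173 is a fission yeast expression plasmid of about 10 kb built on the pDual backbone and described in the record as a leu1 insertion vector, meaning it is designed to place its expression cassette at the Schizosaccharomyces pombe leu1 locus. It is propagated in E. coli using a high-copy ColE1/pUC-type origin and the AmpR β-lactamase gene for ampicillin selection. An f1 phage origin is also present, along with residual pUC-derived lac promoter, operator and lacZα fragments. On the yeast side, the feature table shows two adjacent fragments of the S. pombe leu1 gene (3-isopropylmalate dehydrogenase). These presumably provide the homology for targeting the locus and a route to leucine prototrophy selection, although the record does not spell out the integration or selection scheme. No yeast replication origin or other yeast marker is annotated, and a stretch of roughly 750 bp between the terminator and the leu1 fragments carries no annotation.

The payload is an NLS-GFP-lacZ fusion assembled by Gibson cloning. The wild-type nmt1 promoter, which gives strong, thiamine-repressible transcription in S. pombe, is followed by a leftover Gateway attB1 site. Next comes an Aequorea victoria-derived GFP variant with an N-terminal nuclear localisation signal (listed in the catalogue but not annotated), then a short lacI-derived segment and a nearly full-length β-galactosidase coding sequence. The S. cerevisiae ADH1 terminator closes the cassette. Fusing GFP to β-galactosidase yields a large fluorescent protein that depends on active import to reach the nucleus. In keeping with the associated study of ESCRT-mediated nuclear envelope closure, it likely serves as a reporter of nuclear compartment integrity, although the record states only the construct type.
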