Addgene plasmid #96999: pMGF173
Purpose: NLS-GFP-lacZ leu1 insertion vector
Depositing lab: Adam Frost & Wesley Sundquist. Depositing organization: University of Utah. Publication: LEM2 recruits CHMP7 for ESCRT-mediated nuclear envelope closure in fission yeast and human cells. Gu M, LaJoie D, Chen OS, von Appen A, Ladinsky MS, Redd MJ, Nikolova L, Bjorkman PJ, Sundquist WI, Ullman KS, Frost A. Proc Natl Acad Sci U S A. 2017 Mar 14;114(11):E2166-E2175. doi: 10.1073/pnas.1613916114. Epub 2017 Feb 27. PubMed 28242692.
Backbone
  Vector backbone: pDual
  Backbone size w/o insert (bp): 6100
  Total vector size (bp): 10000
  Vector type: Yeast Expression
Growth in bacteria
  Bacterial resistance: Ampicillin, 100 μg/mL
  Growth temperature: 37°C
  Growth strain: DH5alpha
  Copy number: Unknown
Gene/Insert
  Gene/Insert name: lacZ
  Insert size (bp): 3900
  Promoter: Pnmt1
  Tag / fusion protein: NLS-GFP (N terminal on insert)
  Cloning method: Gibson Cloning
  Sequencing primers: 5′ ATGAGTCCAAAGAAGAAGA; 3′ CCAGTTGGTCTGGTGTCAAAAATAA
Terms and licenses: Academic/Nonprofit Terms; Industry Terms: Not Available to Industry
How to cite: pMGF173 was a gift from Adam Frost & Wesley Sundquist (Addgene plasmid # 96999 ; http://n2t.net/addgene:96999 ; RRID:Addgene_96999)
